>Addgene plasmid #82940 | pDONR223_RIT1_WT_V5 | addgene full sequence | sequence record 162420 | Addgene NGS result
GGCCAGGAACCGTAAAAAGGCCGCGTTGCTGGCGTTTTTCCATAGGCTCCGCCCCCCTGACGAGCATCAC
AAAAATCGACGCTCAAGTCAGAGGTGGCGAAACCCGACAGGACTATAAAGATACCAGGCGTTTCCCCCTG
GAAGCTCCCTCGTGCGCTCTCCTGTTCCGACCCTGCCGCTTACCGGATACCTGTCCGCCTTTCTCCCTTC
GGGAAGCGTGGCGCTTTCTCATAGCTCACGCTGTAGGTATCTCAGTTCGGTGTAGGTCGTTCGCTCCAAG
CTGGGCTGTGTGCACGAACCCCCCGTTCAGCCCGACCGCTGCGCCTTATCCGGTAACTATCGTCTTGAGT
CCAACCCGGTAAGACACGACTTATCGCCACTGGCAGCAGCCACTGGTAACAGGATTAGCAGAGCGAGGTA
TGTAGGCGGTGCTACAGAGTTCTTGAAGTGGTGGCCTAACTACGGCTACACTAGAAGAACAGTATTTGGT
ATCTGCGCTCTGCTGAAGCCAGTTACCTTCGGAAAAAGAGTTGGTAGCTCTTGATCCGGCAAACAAACCA
CCGCTGGTAGCGGTGGTTTTTTTGTTTGCAAGCAGCAGATTACGCGCAGAAAAAAAGGATCTCAAGAAGA
TCCTTTGATCTTTTCTACGGGGTCTGACGCTCAGTGGAACGACGCGTAACTCACGTTAAGGGATTTTGGT
CATGGGTGGCTCGAGGGTTATTTGCCGACTACCTTGGTGATCTCGCCTTTCACGTAGTGGACAAATTCTT
CCAACTGATCTGCGCGCGAGGCCAAGCGATCTTCTTCTTGTCCAAGATAAGCCTGTCTAGCTTCAAGTAT
GACGGGCTGATACTGGGCCGGCAGGCGCTCCATTGCCCAGTCGGCAGCGACATCCTTCGGCGCGATTTTG
CCGGTTACTGCGCTGTACCAAATGCGGGACAACGTAAGCACTACATTTCGCTCATCGCCAGCCCAGTCGG
GCGGCGAGTTCCATAGCGTTAAGGTTTCATTTAGCGCCTCAAATAGATCCTGTTCAGGAACCGGATCAAA
GAGTTCCTCCGCCGCTGGACCTACCAAGGCAACGCTATGTTCTCTTGCTTTTGTCAGCAAGATAGCCAGA
TCAATGTCGATCGTGGCTGGCTCGAAGATACCTGCAAGAATGTCATTGCGCTGCCATTCTCCAAATTGCA
GTTCGCGCTTAGCTGGATAACGCCACGGAATGATGTCGTCGTGCACAACAATGGTGACTTCTACAGCGCG
GAGAATCTCGCTCTCTCCAGGGGAAGCCGAAGTTTCCAAAAGGTCGTTGATCAAAGCTCGCCGCGTTGTT
TCATCAAGCCTTACGGTCACCGTAACCAGCAAATCAATATCACTGTGTGGCTTCAGGCCGCCATCCACTG
CGGAGCCGTACAAATGTACGGCCAGCAACGTCGGTTCGAGATGGCGCTCGATGACGCCAACTACCTCTGA
TAGTTGAGTCGATACTTCGGCGATCACCGCTTCCCTCATAATGTTTAACTTTGTTTTAGGGCGACTGCCC
TGCTGCGTAACATCGTTGCTGCTCCATAACATCAAACATCGACCCACGGCGTAACGCGCTTGCTGCTTGG
ATGCCCGAGGCATAGACTGTACCCCAAAAAAACAGTCATAACAAGCCATGAAAACCGCCACTGCGCCGTT
ACCACCGCTGCGTTCGGTCAAGGTTCTGGACCAGTTGCGTGAGCGCATACGCTACTTGCATTACAGCTTA
CGAACCGAACAGGCTTATGTCCACTGGGTTCGTGCCTTCATCCGTTTCCACGGTGTGCGTCACCCGGCAA
CCTTGGGTAGCAGCGAAGTCGAGGCATTTCTGTCCTGGCTGGTCTAGAGGAGGCATGATGATATATTTTT
ATCTTGTGCAATGTAACATCAGAGATTTTGAGACACGGGCCAGAGCTGCCAGGAAACAGCTATGACCATG
TAATACGACTCACTATAGGGGATATCAGCTGGATGGCAAATAATGATTTTATTTTGACTGATAGTGACCT
GTTCGTTGCAACAAATTGATAAGCAATGCTTTCTTATAATGCCAACTTTGTACAAGAAAGTTGGCAAAGT
TACTGAATCTTTCTTCTTCCGGAATGGTGATTTTAGCCTCTTCCATACACTGTTTTTGGGCTTAGATTTT
TTCTCCATGGCCAGTACTGCCTCCTTTTCTTTCCTACGTATCTCCCGTACAAGGGCATGGAAAACATCAT
CAATATAGTAGCGGTATGCAGCAGATGTCTCAAAAAAGGGACAGCTGAATTCTCGGGCCAAGGCCAATCC
TTCTTCCTTGGTGACCTGTCTTAGCTGTTTGAGGTCTGACTTGTTTCCCACAAGAACCACAGGTGTATCG
TCAGTACGTCGGACTCGATAAATAAGCTGTTTAAACTCACGAACTTCATGGAAACTTCGACGATCCGTGA
TAGAGTAACAGATGATAAACCCTTCTCCTGCCCTCATATACTGGTCCCGCATGGCTGTAAACTCTGCCTG
TCCAGCTGTATCCAAAATGTCCAGATTGGCAGGCTCATCATCAATACGGATCCTGATCTTATAAGCATCT
TCAATGGTGGGATCATGATCTTCTGGGAATCGGTGGCTGATGAACTGCATGGTCATGGCACTCTTCCCTA
CACCACCAGCACCCAGCATCACTAGTTTGTACTCCCGTGAGAGCCCAGCGGGGCTGCTACAGCAGCTACC
AACTGGGCGAGTTCCAGAATCCATGGTGCCAACTTTTTTGTACAAAGTTGGCATTATAAAAAAGCATTGC
TCATCAATTTGTTGCAACGAACAGGTCACTATCAGTCAAAATAAAATCATTATTTGGGGCCCGAGCTTAA
GACTGGCCGTCGTTTTACAACGTCGTGACTGGGAAAACATCCATGCTAGCGTTAACGCGAGAGTAGGGAA
CTGCCAGGCATCAAATAAAACGAAAGGCTCAGTCGGAAGACTGGGCCTTTCGTTTTATCTGTTGTTTGTC
GGTGAACGCTCTCCTGAGTAGGACAAATCCGCCGGGAGCGGATTTGAACGTTGTGAAGCAACGGCCCGGA
GGGTGGCGGGCAGGACGCCCGCCATAAACTGCCAGGCATCAAACTAAGCAGAAGGCCATCCTGACGGATG
GCCTTTTTGCGTTTCTACAAACTCTTCCTGGCTAGCGGTACGCGTATTAATTGCGTTGCGCTCACTGCCC
GCTTTCCAGTCGGGAAACCTGTCGTGCCAGCTGCATTAATGAATCGGCCAACGCGCGGGGAGAGGCGGTT
TGCGTATTGGGCGCTCTTCCGCTTCCTCGCTCACTGACTCGCTGCGCTCGGTCGTTCGGCTGCGGCGAGC
GGTATCAGCTCACTCAAAGGCGGTAATACGGTTATCCACAGAATCAGGGGATAACGCAGGAAAGAACATG
TGAGCAAAAGGCCAGCAAAA
Features (pLannotate 1.2.2; 13 found; start..end, strand, type, name):
     37..625     -  rep_origin     ori: high-copy-number ColE1/pMB1/pBR322/pUC origin of replication
    718..1509    -  CDS            SmR: aminoglycoside adenylyltransferase (Murphy, 1985); aadA; confers resistance to spectinomycin and streptomycin
   1516..1572    -  CDS            GmR (fragment): gentamycin acetyltransferase; aacC1; confers resistance to gentamycin
   1748..1771    -  promoter       Pc promoter (fragment): intI1 (promoter lies within the coding sequence); class 1 integron promoter
   1961..1979    +  promoter       T7 promoter: promoter for bacteriophage T7 RNA polymerase
   1998..2093    +  protein_bind   attL3: mutant version of attL; recombination site for the Gateway® LR reaction LR Clonase™
   2098..2754    -  CDS            RIT1: RIT1_HUMAN - Also known as RIBB, RIT, ROC1. Experimental evidence at protein level: Swiss-Prot protein existence level 1. Plays a crucial role in coupling NGF stimulation to the activation of both EPHB2 and MAPK14 signaling pathways and in NGF- dependent neuronal differentiation. Involved in ELK1 transactivation through the Ras-MAPK signaling cascade that mediates a wide variety of cellular functions, including cell proliferation, survival, and differentiation. From Homo sapiens (Human).
   2760..2855    -  protein_bind   attL3: mutant version of attL; recombination site for the Gateway® LR reaction LR Clonase™
   2872..2908    +  CDS            lacZα (fragment): LacZα fragment of β-galactosidase; lacZ fragment
   2955..2998    -  terminator     rrnB T1 terminator: Escherichia coli rrnB; transcription terminator T1 from the E. coli rrnB gene
   3130..3157    +  terminator     rrnB T2 terminator: transcription terminator T2 from the E. coli rrnB gene
   3212..3304    -  CDS            lacI (fragment): lac repressor; lacI; The lac repressor binds to the lac operator to inhibit transcription in E. coli. This inhibition can be relieved by adding lactose or isopropyl-β-D-thiogalactopyranoside (IPTG).
   3306..3439    -  rep_origin     RSF ori (fragment): Plasmids containing the RSF 1030 origin of replication can be propagated in E. coli cells that contain additional plasmids with compatible origins.
