[The description below was written by a language model from this plasmid's Addgene catalogue record and pLannotate feature annotations shown in this document.]
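Description:
pDONR223_RIT1_WT_V5 is a Gateway entry clone built on the Invitrogen pDONR223 backbone and carrying the wild-type human RIT1 open reading frame (reference transcript NM_006912). RIT1 encodes a Ras-related small GTPase that feeds into Ras–MAPK signalling. The sequenced plasmid is 3,450 nt and is maintained in E. coli at high copy through a ColE1/pUC-type origin. Selection is by spectinomycin, conferred by the aadA (SmR) aminoglycoside adenylyltransferase gene. The annotation also picks up short remnants of backbone history (fragments of a gentamicin resistance gene, an integron Pc promoter, lacZα, lacI and an RSF origin), which are not functional parts of the design, along with rrnB T1 and T2 terminators that insulate the cloning region.

The RIT1 coding sequence lies between two Gateway attL recombination sites. The automated annotation labels both as attL3, but they act as the flanking pair that directs an LR Clonase reaction to move the ORF into a destination vector. The insert has no promoter of its own. A T7 promoter sits outside one att site, but the ORF is annotated on the opposite strand, so the plasmid serves as a shuttle rather than an expression construct. The clone is in the "open" configuration, with no stop codon after the insert, so the ORF can read through into a C-terminal tag supplied by the destination vector. The "V5" in the name presumably refers to this, since no V5 tag is annotated in the entry clone itself. As part of the Target Accelerator Plasmid Collection, it was used as a wild-type overexpression control in gene-expression-based phenotyping of lung cancer somatic mutations.
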