Addgene plasmid #82940: pDONR223_RIT1_WT_V5
Purpose: Gateway Donor vector containing RIT1, used as an over expression control for gene expression analysis. Part of the Target Accelerator Plasmid Collection.
Depositing lab: Jesse Boehm & Matthew Meyerson & David Root. Depositing organization: Broad Institute. Publication: High-throughput Phenotyping of Lung Cancer Somatic Mutations. Berger AH, Brooks AN, Wu X, Shrestha Y, Chouinard C, Piccioni F, Bagul M, Kamburov A, Imielinski M, Hogstrom L, Zhu C, Yang X, Pantel S, Sakai R, Watson J, Kaplan N, Campbell JD, Singh S, Root DE, Narayan R, Natoli T, Lahr DL, Tirosh I, Tamayo P, Getz G, Wong B, Doench J, Subramanian A, Golub TR, Meyerson M, Boehm JS. Cancer Cell. 2016 Aug 8;30(2):214-28. doi: 10.1016/j.ccell.2016.06.022. Epub 2016 Jul 28. PubMed 27478040.
Backbone
  Vector backbone: pDONR223
  Backbone manufacturer: Invitrogen
  Vector type: Gateway Entry vector
Growth in bacteria
  Bacterial resistance: Spectinomycin, 50 μg/mL
  Growth temperature: 37°C
  Growth strain: DH5alpha
  Copy number: High Copy
Gene/Insert
  Gene/Insert name: RIT1 (alt name: NM_006912)
  Species: H. sapiens (human)
  Entrez Gene: RIT1 (a.k.a. NS8, RIBB, RIT, ROC1)
  Promoter: None
  Cloning method: Gateway Cloning
  Sequencing primers: 5′ M13pUC-fwd; 3′ M13-Rev
Terms and licenses: Academic/Nonprofit Terms; Industry Terms: Not Available to Industry
Depositor comments: Open state: NO stop codon immediately follows insert
How to cite: pDONR223_RIT1_WT_V5 was a gift from Jesse Boehm & Matthew Meyerson & David Root (Addgene plasmid # 82940 ; http://n2t.net/addgene:82940 ; RRID:Addgene_82940)
