>Addgene plasmid #82940 | pDONR223_RIT1_WT_V5 | depositor partial sequence | sequence record 157666 | Insert sequence
ATGGATTCTGGAACTCGCCCAGTTGGTAGCTGCTGTAGCAGCCCCGCTGGGCTCTCACGGGAGTACAAAC
TAGTGATGCTGGGTGCTGGTGGTGTAGGGAAGAGTGCCATGACCATGCAGTTCATCAGCCACCGATTCCC
AGAAGATCATGATCCCACCATTGAAGATGCTTATAAGATCAGGATCCGTATTGATGATGAGCCTGCCAAT
CTGGACATTTTGGATACAGCTGGACAGGCAGAGTTTACAGCCATGCGGGACCAGTATATGAGGGCAGGAG
AAGGGTTTATCATCTGTTACTCTATCACGGATCGTCGAAGTTTCCATGAAGTTCGTGAGTTTAAACAGCT
TATTTATCGAGTCCGACGTACTGACGATACACCTGTGGTTCTTGTGGGAAACAAGTCAGACCTCAAACAG
CTAAGACAGGTCACCAAGGAAGAAGGATTGGCCTTGGCCCGAGAATTCAGCTGTCCCTTTTTTGAGACAT
CTGCTGCATACCGCTACTATATTGATGATGTTTTCCATGCCCTTGTACGGGAGATACGTAGGAAAGAAAA
GGAGGCAGTACTGGCCATGGAGAAAAAATCTAAGCCCAAAAACAGTGTATGGAAGAGGCTAAAATCACCA
TTCCGGAAGAAGAAAGATTCAGTAACTTGA
